>Addgene plasmid #57443 | mEos3.2-Actin-C-18 | depositor partial sequence | sequence record 88577 | insert sequence
ACGTCAGATCCGCTAGCGCTACCGGTCGCCACCATGAGTGCGATTAAGCCAGACATGAAGATCAAACTCC
GTATGGAAGGCAACGTAAACGGGCACCACTTTGTGATCGACGGAGATGGTACAGGCAAGCCTTTTGAGGG
AAAACAGAGTATGGATCTTGAAGTCAAAGAGGGCGGACCTCTGCCTTTTGCCTTTGATATCCTGACCACT
GCATTCCATTACGGCAACAGGGTATTCGCCAAATATCCAGACAACATACAAGACTATTTTAAGCAGTCGT
TTCCTAAGGGGTATTCGTGGGAACGAAGCTTGACTTTCGAAGACGGGGGCATTTGCAACGCCAGAAACGA
CATAACAATGGAAGGGGACACTTTCTATAATAAAGTTCGATTTTATGGTACCAACTTTCCCGCCAATGGT
CCAGTTATGCAGAAGAAGACGCTGAAATGGGAGCCCTCCACTGAGAAAATGTATGTGCGTGATGGAGTGC
TGACGGGTGATATTGAGATGGCTTTGTTGCTTGAAGGAAATGCCCATTACCGATGTGACTTCAGAACTAC
TTACAAAGCTAAGGAGAAGGGTGTCAAGTTACCAGGCGCCCACTTTGTGGACCACTGCATTGAGATTTTA
AGCCATGACAAAGATTACAACAAGGTTAAGCTGTATGAGCATGCTGTTGCTCATTCTGGATTGCCTGACA
ATGCCAGACGATCCGGACTCAGATCTGGCAGCGGTGGAGGCAGCGCATCCGGCGGAAGCGGAAGCGATGA
TGATATCGCCGCGCTCGTCGTCGACAACGGCTCCGGCATGTGCAAGGCCGGCTTCGCGGGCGACGATGCC
CCCCGGGCCGTCTTCCCCTCCATCGTGGGGCGCCCCAGGCACCAGGGCGTGATGGTGGGCATGGGTCAGA
AGGATTCCTATGTGGGCGACGAGGCCCAGAGCAAGAGAGGCATCCTCACCCTGAAGTACCCCATCGAGCA
CGGCATCGTCACCAACTGGGACGACATGGAGAAAATCTGGCACCACACCTTCTACAATGAGCTGCGTGTG
GCTCCCGAGGAGCACCCCGTGCTGCTGACCGAGGCCCCCCTGAACCCCAAGGCCAACCGCGAGAAGATGA
CCCAGATCATGTTTGAGACCTTCAACACCCCAGCCATGTACGTTGCTATCCAGGCTGTGCTATCCCTGTA
CGCCTCTGGCCGTACCACTGGCATCGTGATGGACTCCGGTGACGGGGTCACCCACACTGTGCCCATCTAC
GAGGGGTATGCCCTCCCCCATGCCATCCTGCGTCTGGACCTGGCTGGCCGGGACCTGACTGACTACCTCA
TGAAGATCCTCACCGAGCGCGGCTACAGCTTCACCACCACGGCCGAGCGGGAAATCGTGCGTGACATTAA
GGAGAAGCTGTGCTACGTCGCCCTGGACTTCGAGCAAGAGATGGCCACGGCTGCTTCCAGCTCCTCCCTG
GAGAAGAGCTACGAGCTGCCTGACGGCCAGGTCATCACCATTGGCAATGAGCGGTTCCGCTGCCCTGAGG
CACTCTTCCAGCCTTCCTTCCTGGGCATGGAGTCCTGTGGCATCCACGAAACTACCTTCAACTCCATCAT
GAAGTGTGACGTGGACATCCGCAAAGACCTGTACGCCAACACAGTGCTGTCTGGCGGCACCACCATGTAC
CCTGGCATTGCCGACAGGATGCAGAAGGAGATCACTGCCCTGGCACCCAGCACAATGAAGATCAAGATCA
TTGCTCCTCCTGAGCGCAAGTACTCCGTGTGGATCGGCGGCTCCATCCTGGCCTCGCTGTCCACCTTCCA
GCAGATGTGGATCAGCAAGCAGGAGTATGACGAGTCCGGCCCCTCCATCGTCCACCGCAAATGCTTCTAG
GGATCCACCGGATCTAGATAACTGATCATAATCAGCCATACCACATT
