>Addgene plasmid #57443 | mEos3.2-Actin-C-18 | addgene partial sequence | sequence record 110791 | CMV-F 5'-CGCAAATGGGCGGTAGGCGTG-3'
TGGTTTAGTGAACCGTCAGATCCGCTAGCGCTACCGGTCGCCACCATGAGTGCGATTAAGCCAGACATGA
AGATCAAACTCCGTATGGAAGGCAACGTAAACGGGCACCACTTTGTGATCGACGGAGATGGTACAGGCAA
GCCTTTTGAGGGAAAACAGAGTATGGATCTTGAAGTCAAAGAGGGCGGACCTCTGCCTTTTGCCTTTGAT
ATCCTGACCACTGCATTCCATTACGGCAACAGGGTATTCGCCAAATATCCAGACAACATACAAGACTATT
TTAAGCAGTCGTTTCCTAAGGGGTATTCGTGGGAACGAAGCTTGACTTTCGAAGACGGGGGCATTTGCAA
CGCCAGAAACGACATAACAATGGAAGGGGACACTTTCTATAATAAAGTTCGATTTTATGGTACCAACTTT
CCCGCCAATGGTCCAGTTATGCAGAAGAAGACGCTGAAATGGGAGCCCTCCACTGAGAAAATGTATGTGC
GTGATGGAGTGCTGACGGGTGATATTGAGATGGCTTTGTTGCTTGAAGGAAATGCCCATTACCGATGTGA
CTTCAGAACTACTTACAAAGCTAAGGAGAAGGGTGTCAAGTTACCAGGCGCCCACTTTGTGGACCACTGC
ATTGAGATTTTAAGCCATGACAAAGATTACAACAAGGTTAAGCTGTATGAGCATGCTGTTGCTCATTCTG
GATTGCCTGACAATGCCAGACGATCCGGACTCAGATCTGGCAGCGGTGGAGGCAGCGCATCCGGCGGAAG
CGGAAGCGATGATGATATCGCCGCGCTCGTCGTCGACAA
