[The description below was written by a language model from this plasmid's Addgene catalogue record.]
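Description:
mEos3.2-Actin-C-18 is a mammalian expression plasmid built on the mEos3.2-C1 backbone (about 4.75 kb without the insert), a C1-style fluorescent protein fusion vector. It is maintained in E. coli as a high-copy plasmid under kanamycin selection, and it carries a neomycin resistance marker so that transfected mammalian cells can be selected with G418. The record does not include a feature table, so the origin of replication and other backbone elements are not itemised. The listed sequencing primers do indicate that the expression cassette lies between a CMV promoter and an SV40 polyadenylation signal.

The payload is human beta-actin (ACTB) expressed from the CMV promoter as a fusion with mEos3.2 at its N terminus, the fluorescent protein being supplied by the backbone. The "C-18" in the name probably refers to this C-type arrangement and to an 18-residue linker between the tag and actin, although the record does not explain the name. mEos3.2 is a monomeric green-to-red photoconvertible fluorescent protein. This is reflected in the two sets of spectral values recorded, with excitation and emission at 507/516 nm for the green state and 572/580 nm for the red, photoconverted state. The stated purpose is localization to actin, so the construct serves as a marker for labelling the actin cytoskeleton in transfected mammalian cells. Photoconvertible tags of this kind are generally used for tracking a selected protein population after conversion and for single-molecule localization super-resolution imaging, though the record does not name specific applications.
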