Addgene plasmid #57443: mEos3.2-Actin-C-18
Purpose: Localization: Actin, Excitation: 507 / 572, Emission: 516 / 580
Depositing lab: Michael Davidson. Depositing organization: Florida State University, Tallahassee.
Backbone
  Vector backbone: mEos3.2-C1
  Backbone size w/o insert (bp): 4750
  Vector type: Mammalian Expression
  Selectable markers: Neomycin (select with G418)
Growth in bacteria
  Bacterial resistance: Kanamycin, 50 μg/mL
  Growth temperature: 37°C
  Growth strain: DH5alpha
  Copy number: High Copy
Gene/Insert
  Gene/Insert name: Actin (alt name: NM_001101.3)
  Species: H. sapiens (human)
  Entrez Gene: ACTB (a.k.a. BKRNS, BNS, BRWS1, CSMH, DDS1, PS1TP5BP1, THC8)
  Promoter: CMV
  Tag / fusion protein: mEos3.2 (N terminal on backbone)
  Cloning method: Unknown
  Sequencing primers: 5′ CMV-F; 3′ SV40pA-R
Terms and licenses: Academic/Nonprofit Terms; Industry Terms
Depositor comments: . Excitation = 507 / 572; Emission = 516 / 580
How to cite: mEos3.2-Actin-C-18 was a gift from Michael Davidson (Addgene plasmid # 57443 ; http://n2t.net/addgene:57443 ; RRID:Addgene_57443)
